>Addgene plasmid #201584 | pCMV6-AN-HA_WT POLK | addgene full sequence | sequence record 394925 | Addgene NGS Result
AACAAAATATTAACGCTTACAATTTCCATTCGCCATTCAGGCTGCGCAACTGTTGGGAAGGGCGATCGGT
GCGGGCCTCTTCGCTATTACGCCAGCTGGCGAAAGGGGGATGTGCTGCAAGGCGATTAAGTTGGGTAACG
CCAGGGTTTTCCCAGTCACGACGTTGTAAAACGACGGCCAGTGCCAAGCTGATCTATACATTGAATCAAT
ATTGGCAATTAGCCATATTAGTCATTGGTTATATAGCATAAATCAATATTGGCTATTGGCCATTGCATAC
GTTGTATCTATATCATAATATGTACATTTATATTGGCTCATGTCCAATATGACCGCCATGTTGACATTGA
TTATTGACTAGTTATTAATAGTAATCAATTACGGGGTCATTAGTTCATAGCCCATATATGGAGTTCCGCG
TTACATAACTTACGGTAAATGGCCCGCCTGGCTGACCGCCCAACGACCCCCGCCCATTGACGTCAATAAT
GACGTATGTTCCCATAGTAACGCCAATAGGGACTTTCCATTGACGTCAATGGGTGGAGTATTTACGGTAA
ACTGCCCACTTGGCAGTACATCAAGTGTATCATATGCCAAGTCCGCCCCCTATTGACGTCAATGACGGTA
AATGGCCCGCCTGGCATTATGCCCAGTACATGACCTTACGGGACTTTCCTACTTGGCAGTACATCTACGT
ATTAGTCATCGCTATTACCATGGTGATGCGGTTTTGGCAGTACACCAATGGGCGTGGATAGCGGTTTGAC
TCACGGGGATTTCCAAGTCTCCACCCCATTGACGTCAATGGGAGTTTGTTTTGGCACCAAAATCAACGGG
ACTTTCCAAAATGTCGTAATAACCCCGCCCCGTTGACGCAAATGGGCGGTAGGCGTGTACGGTGGGAGGT
CTATATAAGCAGAGCTCGTTTAGTGAACCGTCAGAATTTTGTAATACGACTCACTATAGGGCGGCCGGGA
ATTCGTCGACTGGATCCGGTACCGAGGAGATCTGCCACCATGTACCCATACGATGTTCCAGATTACGCTG
CGATCGCCGATATCCATATGGACAGCACCAAGGAGAAGTGCGACTCTTATAAGGATGACCTGCTCCTTCG
GATGGGCCTGAACGACAATAAGGCTGGCATGGAAGGCCTGGACAAGGAGAAGATCAACAAGATCATCATG
GAAGCTACAAAGGGCTCTAGATTCTACGGCAACGAGCTGAAGAAAGAGAAGCAGGTGAACCAGCGGATCG
AGAACATGATGCAGCAGAAGGCCCAGATCACAAGCCAGCAGCTGAGAAAGGCTCAGCTGCAGGTGGACAG
ATTCGCTATGGAGCTGGAACAAAGCAGAAACTTGAGCAACACCATCGTGCATATCGACATGGACGCCTTC
TACGCCGCCGTTGAGATGCGGGACAACCCCGAACTGAAGGACAAGCCCATCGCTGTGGGCAGCATGAGCA
TGCTGTCTACTAGCAACTACCACGCCAGAAGATTCGGCGTGCGGGCCGCTATGCCTGGTTTCATCGCCAA
GAGACTGTGCCCTCAGCTGATCATAGTTCCACCTAACTTTGATAAGTACAGAGCCGTGTCTAAGGAGGTG
AAGGAAATCCTGGCTGATTACGACCCTAACTTCATGGCCATGTCTCTGGACGAGGCCTACCTGAACATCA
CCAAGCACCTGGAGGAAAGGCAGAATTGGCCCGAGGACAAGCGCAGATACTTCATCAAGATGGGCAGCAG
TGTCGAGAATGACAATCCCGGCAAGGAGGTGAACAAGCTGAGCGAACACGAGAGATCTATCAGCCCTCTG
CTCTTTGAGGAAAGCCCCAGCGACGTTCAGCCTCCTGGAGATCCTTTCCAGGTCAATTTTGAGGAGCAGA
ACAACCCACAGATCCTGCAAAACAGCGTGGTGTTCGGCACCAGCGCCCAGGAGGTCGTGAAGGAGATCCG
CTTTCGGATCGAGCAGAAGACAACACTGACAGCCAGCGCCGGCATCGCCCCTAATACCATGCTGGCCAAG
GTGTGTTCTGACAAAAACAAACCTAACGGCCAGTACCAGATCCTGCCTAACCGGCAGGCCGTGATGGACT
TCATCAAGGATCTGCCTATCAGAAAAGTGTCTGGCATTGGAAAGGTGACCGAAAAGATGCTGAAGGCTCT
GGGCATCATCACCTGCACCGAGCTCTACCAGCAAAGAGCCCTGCTGTCCCTGCTGTTTAGCGAGACAAGC
TGGCACTACTTCCTGCACATCAGCCTGGGCCTGGGAAGCACCCACCTGACCAGAGATGGAGAAAGGAAGA
GCATGAGCGTGGAAAGAACCTTCAGCGAAATCAACAAGGCCGAGGAACAATACAGCCTTTGCCAAGAGCT
GTGCTCTGAGCTGGCCCAAGATCTGCAGAAAGAGAGACTGAAAGGCAGAACCGTGACAATCAAACTGAAG
AATGTGAATTTCGAGGTGAAGACTAGAGCCTCTACAGTGAGCAGCGTGGTGTCCACCGCCGAGGAGATTT
TCGCCATCGCCAAGGAGCTGCTGAAGACCGAGATCGACGCCGATTTCCCTCACCCTCTGCGGTTGAGACT
GATGGGAGTTAGAATCAGCTCTTTCCCTAACGAGGAGGACCGGAAGCACCAGCAGAGAAGCATCATCGGC
TTCCTGCAGGCCGGCAACCAGGCTCTAAGCGCCACAGAATGTACCCTGGAAAAAACCGACAAGGACAAGT
TCGTGAAACCCCTGGAGATGAGCCACAAGAAGTCCTTTTTCGACAAGAAGCGGTCCGAGCGGAAGTGGAG
CCACCAGGACACATTCAAGTGCGAGGCCGTGAACAAACAGAGCTTTCAGACCAGCCAGCCATTCCAGGTG
CTGAAAAAAAAGATGAACGAAAACCTGGAAATCTCCGAGAATAGCGACGACTGCCAGATCCTGACATGCC
CCGTGTGCTTCAGAGCTCAGGGATGTATCTCACTGGAAGCCCTTAACAAGCACGTGGATGAGTGTCTGGA
CGGCCCTTCTATCTCAGAGAACTTTAAGATGTTCAGCTGCAGCCACGTGAGCGCCACGAAAGTGAACAAG
AAGGAAAACGTGCCCGCCAGCAGCCTGTGTGAAAAACAGGACTACGAGGCCCACCCTAAGATCAAGGAGA
TCTCTAGCGTGGATTGCATCGCCCTGGTGGATACCATCGACAACTCTAGCAAGGCTGAATCCATCGATGC
CCTGAGCAATAAACATTCTAAGGAAGAATGCAGCAGCCTGCCGAGTAAAAGCTTTAACATCGAGCACTGT
CATCAGAACAGCTCCAGCACCGTGTCCCTAGAAAATGAAGATGTGGGCAGCTTCCGGCAGGAATACCGGC
AGCCATACCTGTGCGAGGTGAAGACCGGCCAAGCCCTGGTGTGCCCTGTGTGCAACGTCGAACAAAAAAC
CTCCGATCTGACACTGTTCAACGTGCACGTGGACGTGTGCCTGAACAAGAGCTTTATCCAGGAGCTGCGG
AAGGACAAGTTCAACCCCGTGAACCAGCCTAAGGAATCTAGCAGAAGCACCGGCTCCTCATCCGGCGTGC
AGAAGGCCGTGACCAGAACAAAGAGACCTGGCCTGATGACCAAGTATAGCACAAGCAAGAAGATTAAGCC
TAACAATCCCAAGCACACCCTGGATATCTTCTTCAAGTAAGGATCCAAGCTTCTCGAGACGCGTTAAGCG
GCCGCACTCGAGGTTTAAACGGCCGGCCGCGGTCATAGCTGTTTCCTGAACAGATCCCGGGTGGCATCCC
TGTGACCCCTCCCCAGTGCCTCTCCTGGCCCTGGAAGTTGCCACTCCAGTGCCCACCAGCCTTGTCCTAA
TAAAATTAAGTTGCATCATTTTGTCTGACTAGGTGTCCTTCTATAATATTATGGGGTGGAGGGGGGTGGT
ATGGAGCAAGGGGCAAGTTGGGAAGACAACCTGTAGGGCCTGCGGGGTCTATTGGGAACCAAGCTGGAGT
GCAGTGGCACAATCTTGGCTCACTGCAATCTCCGCCTCCTGGGTTCAAGCGATTCTCCTGCCTCAGCCTC
CCGAGTTGTTGGGATTCCAGGCATGCATGACCAGGCTCAGCTAATTTTTGTTTTTTTGGTAGAGACGGGG
TTTCACCATATTGGCCAGGCTGGTCTCCAACTCCTAATCTCAGGTGATCTACCCACCTTGGCCTCCCAAA
TTGCTGGGATTACAGGCGTGAACCACTGCTCCCTTCCCTGTCCTTCTGATTTTAAAATAACTATACCAGC
AGGAGGACGTCCAGACACAGCATAGGCTACCTGGCCATGCCCAACCGGTGGGACATTTGAGTTGCTTGCT
TGGCACTGTCCTCTCATGCGTTGGGTCCACTCAGTAGATGCCTGTTGAATTGGGTACGCGGCCAGCTTGG
CTGTGGAATGTGTGTCAGTTAGGGTGTGGAAAGTCCCCAGGCTCCCCAGCAGGCAGAAGTATGCAAAGCA
TGCATCTCAATTAGTCAGCAACCAGGTGTGGAAAGTCCCCAGGCTCCCCAGCAGGCAGAAGTATGCAAAG
CATGCATCTCAATTAGTCAGCAACCATAGTCCCGCCCCTAACTCCGCCCATCCCGCCCCTAACTCCGCCC
AGTTCCGCCCATTCTCCGCCCCATGGCTGACTAATTTTTTTTATTTATGCAGAGGCCGAGGCCGCCTCGG
CCTCTGAGCTATTCCAGAAGTAGTGAGGAGGCTTTTTTGGAGGCCTAGGCTTTTGCAAAAAGCTCCCGGG
AGCTTGTATATCCATTTTCGGATCTGATCAAGAGACAGGATGAGGATCGTTTCGCATGATTGAACAAGAT
GGATTGCACGCAGGTTCTCCGGCCGCTTGGGTGGAGAGGCTATTCGGCTATGACTGGGCACAACAGACAA
TCGGCTGCTCTGATGCCGCCGTGTTCCGGCTGTCAGCGCAGGGGCGCCCGGTTCTTTTTGTCAAGACCGA
CCTGTCCGGTGCCCTGAATGAACTGCAGGACGAGGCAGCGCGGCTATCGTGGCTGGCCACGACGGGCGTT
CCTTGCGCAGCTGTGCTCGACGTTGTCACTGAAGCGGGAAGGGACTGGCTGCTATTGGGCGAAGTGCCGG
GGCAGGATCTCCTGTCATCTCACCTTGCTCCTGCCGAGAAAGTATCCATCATGGCTGATGCAATGCGGCG
GCTGCATACGCTTGATCCGGCTACCTGCCCATTCGACCACCAAGCGAAACATCGCATCGAGCGAGCACGT
ACTCGGATGGAAGCCGGTCTTGTCGATCAGGATGATCTGGACGAAGAGCATCAGGGGCTCGCGCCAGCCG
AACTGTTCGCCAGGCTCAAGGCGCGCATGCCCGACGGCGAGGATCTCGTCGTGACCCATGGCGATGCCTG
CTTGCCGAATATCATGGTGGAAAATGGCCGCTTTTCTGGATTCATCGACTGTGGCCGGCTGGGTGTGGCC
GACCGCTATCAGGACATAGCGTTGGCTACCCGTGATATTGCTGAAGAGCTTGGCGGCGAATGGGCTGACC
GCTTCCTCGTGCTTTACGGTATCGCCGCTCCCGATTCGCAGCGCATCGCCTTCTATCGCCTTCTTGACGA
GTTCTTCTGAGCGGGACTCTGGGGTTCGAAATGACCGACCAAGCGACGCCCAACCTGCCATCACGAGATT
TCGATTCCACCGCCGCCTTCTATGAAAGGTTGGGCTTCGGAATCGTTTTCCGGGACGCCGGCTGGATGAT
CCTCCAGCGCGGGGATCTCATGCTGGAGTTCTTCGCCCACCCCAACTTGTTTATTGCAGCTTATAATGGT
TACAAATAAAGCAATAGCATCACAAATTTCACAAATAAAGCATTTTTTTCACTGCATTCTAGTTGTGGTT
TGTCCAAACTCATCAATGTATCTTATCATGTCTGTATACCGTCGACCTCTAGCTAGAGCTTGGCGTAATC
ATGGTCATAGCTGTTTCCTGTGTGAAATTGTTATCCGCTCACAATTCCACACAACATACGAGCCGGAAGC
ATAAAGTGTAAAGCCTGGGGTGCCTAATGAGTGAGCTAACTCACATTAATTGCGTTGCGCTCACTGCCCG
CTTTCCAGTCGGGAAACCTGTCGTGCCAGCTGCATTAATGAATCGGCCAACGCGCGGGGAGAGGCGGTTT
GCGTATTGGGCGCTCTTCCGCTTCCTCGCTCACTGACTCGCTGCGCTCGGTCGTTCGGCTGCGGCGAGCG
GTATCAGCTCACTCAAAGGCGGTAATACGGTTATCCACAGAATCAGGGGATAACGCAGGAAAGAACATGT
GAGCAAAAGGCCAGCAAAAGGCCAGGAACCGTAAAAAGGCCGCGTTGCTGGCGTTTTTCCATAGGCTCCG
CCCCCCTGACGAGCATCACAAAAATCGACGCTCAAGTCAGAGGTGGCGAAACCCGACAGGACTATAAAGA
TACCAGGCGTTTCCCCCTGGAAGCTCCCTCGTGCGCTCTCCTGTTCCGACCCTGCCGCTTACCGGATACC
TGTCCGCCTTTCTCCCTTCGGGAAGCGTGGCGCTTTCTCATAGCTCACGCTGTAGGTATCTCAGTTCGGT
GTAGGTCGTTCGCTCCAAGCTGGGCTGTGTGCACGAACCCCCCGTTCAGCCCGACCGCTGCGCCTTATCC
GGTAACTATCGTCTTGAGTCCAACCCGGTAAGACACGACTTATCGCCACTGGCAGCAGCCACTGGTAACA
GGATTAGCAGAGCGAGGTATGTAGGCGGTGCTACAGAGTTCTTGAAGTGGTGGCCTAACTACGGCTACAC
TAGAAGAACAGTATTTGGTATCTGCGCTCTGCTGAAGCCAGTTACCTTCGGAAAAAGAGTTGGTAGCTCT
TGATCCGGCAAACAAACCACCGCTGGTAGCGGTGGTTTTTTTGTTTGCAAGCAGCAGATTACGCGCAGAA
AAAAAGGATCTCAAGAAGATCCTTTGATCTTTTCTACGGGGTCTGACGCTCAGTGGAACGAAAACTCACG
TTAAGGGATTTTGGTCATGAGATTATCAAAAAGGATCTTCACCTAGATCCTTTTAAATTAAAAATGAAGT
TTTAAATCAATCTAAAGTATATATGAGTAAACTTGGTCTGACAGTTACCAATGCTTAATCAGTGAGGCAC
CTATCTCAGCGATCTGTCTATTTCGTTCATCCATAGTTGCCTGACTCCCCGTCGTGTAGATAACTACGAT
ACGGGAGGGCTTACCATCTGGCCCCAGTGCTGCAATGATACCGCGAGACCCACGCTCACCGGCTCCAGAT
TTATCAGCAATAAACCAGCCAGCCGGAAGGGCCGAGCGCAGAAGTGGTCCTGCAACTTTATCCGCCTCCA
TCCAGTCTATTAATTGTTGCCGGGAAGCTAGAGTAAGTAGTTCGCCAGTTAATAGTTTGCGCAACGTTGT
TGCCATTGCTACAGGCATCGTGGTGTCACGCTCGTCGTTTGGTATGGCTTCATTCAGCTCCGGTTCCCAA
CGATCAAGGCGAGTTACATGATCCCCCATGTTGTGCAAAAAAGCGGTTAGCTCCTTCGGTCCTCCGATCG
TTGTCAGAAGTAAGTTGGCCGCAGTGTTATCACTCATGGTTATGGCAGCACTGCATAATTCTCTTACTGT
CATGCCATCCGTAAGATGCTTTTCTGTGACTGGTGAGTACTCAACCAAGTCATTCTGAGAATAGTGTATG
CGGCGACCGAGTTGCTCTTGCCCGGCGTCAATACGGGATAATACCGCGCCACATAGCAGAACTTTAAAAG
TGCTCATCATTGGAAAACGTTCTTCGGGGCGAAAACTCTCAAGGATCTTACCGCTGTTGAGATCCAGTTC
GATGTAACCCACTCGTGCACCCAACTGATCTTCAGCATCTTTTACTTTCACCAGCGTTTCTGGGTGAGCA
AAAACAGGAAGGCAAAATGCCGCAAAAAAGGGAATAAGGGCGACACGGAAATGTTGAATACTCATACTCT
TCCTTTTTCAATATTATTGAAGCATTTATCAGGGTTATTGTCTCATGAGCGGATACATATTTGAATGTAT
TTAGAAAAATAAACAAATAGGGGTTCCGCGCACATTTCCCCGAAAAGTGCCACCTG
[124 nt withheld, positions 8107-8230]
C
[91 nt withheld, positions 8232-8322]
A
[49 nt withheld, positions 8324-8372]
CCTTTGACGTTGGAGTCCACGTTCTTT
[37 nt withheld, positions 8400-8436]
ACCCTATCTCGGTCTATTCTTTTGATTTATAAGGGATTTTGCCGATTTCGGCCTATTGGTTAAAAAATGA
GCTGATTTAACAAAAATTTAACGCGAATTTT
Features (pLannotate 1.2.2; 20 found; start..end, strand, type, name):
      1..25      +  rep_origin     M13 ori (fragment): M13 bacteriophage origin of replication; arrow indicates direction of (+) strand synthesis
     29..183     -  CDS            lacZα (fragment): LacZα fragment of β-galactosidase; lacZ fragment
    343..722     +  enhancer       CMV enhancer: human cytomegalovirus immediate early enhancer
    724..923     +  promoter       CMV promoter: human cytomegalovirus (CMV) immediate early promoter
    952..970     +  promoter       T7 promoter: promoter for bacteriophage T7 RNA polymerase
   1023..1049    +  CDS            3xHA (fragment): three tandem HA epitope tags
   1068..3677    +  CDS            POLK: POLK_HUMAN - Also known as DINB1. Experimental evidence at protein level: Swiss-Prot protein existence level 1. DNA polymerase specifically involved in DNA repair. Plays an important role in translesion synthesis, where the normal high-fidelity DNA polymerases cannot proceed and DNA synthesis stalls. Depending on the context, it inserts the correct base, but causes frequent base transitions, transversions and frameshifts. Lacks 3'-5' proofreading exonuclease activity. Forms a Schiff base with 5'-deoxyribose phosphate at abasic sites, but does not have lyase activity. From Homo sapiens (Human).
   3769..4391    +  polyA_signal   hGH poly(A) signal: human growth hormone polyadenylation signal
   4420..4749    +  promoter       SV40 promoter: SV40 enhancer and early promoter
   4816..5607    +  CDS            neo: KKA2_KLEPN - Also known as kan, nptII. Experimental evidence at protein level: Swiss-Prot protein existence level 1. Resistance to kanamycin, neomycin, paromomycin, ribostamycin, butirosin and gentamicin B. From Klebsiella pneumoniae.
   5631..5789    +  CDS            ble (fragment): BLE_KLEPN - Experimental evidence at protein level: Swiss-Prot protein existence level 1. Binding protein with a strong affinity to the bleomycin family of antibiotics. Binds to CL990; an antimitotic-antibiotic compound. From Klebsiella pneumoniae.
   5784..5905    +  polyA_signal   SV40 poly(A) signal: SV40 polyadenylation signal
   5978..5994    -  protein_bind   lac operator: The lac repressor binds to the lac operator to inhibit transcription in E. coli. This inhibition can be relieved by adding lactose or isopropyl-β-D-thiogalactopyranoside (IPTG). lac repressor encoded by lacI
   6002..6032    -  promoter       lac promoter: promoter for the E. coli lac operon
   6047..6068    -  protein_bind   CAP binding site: CAP binding activates transcription in the presence of cAMP. E. coli catabolite activator protein
   6081..6173    -  CDS            lacI (fragment): lac repressor; lacI; The lac repressor binds to the lac operator to inhibit transcription in E. coli. This inhibition can be relieved by adding lactose or isopropyl-β-D-thiogalactopyranoside (IPTG).
   6356..6944    -  rep_origin     ori: high-copy-number ColE1/pMB1/pBR322/pUC origin of replication
   7115..7975    -  CDS            AmpR: β-lactamase; bla; confers resistance to ampicillin, carbenicillin, and related antibiotics
   7976..8080    -  promoter       AmpR promoter: bla
   8107..8535    +  rep_origin     f1 ori (sequence partly withheld): f1 bacteriophage origin of replication; arrow indicates direction of (+) strand synthesis
