[The description below was written by a language model from this plasmid's Addgene catalogue record and pLannotate feature annotations shown in this document.]
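Description:
pCMV6-AN-HA_WT POLK is a mammalian expression plasmid of about 8.5 kb, built on the commercial pCMV6-AN-HA backbone, that produces wild-type human DNA polymerase kappa (POLK, also known as DINB1) with an N-terminal HA epitope tag. It is maintained in E. coli as a high-copy plasmid through a ColE1/pUC-type origin and selected with ampicillin via the β-lactamase gene. An f1 phage origin and remnants of lac sequences (lacZα, lac promoter/operator and lacI fragments) are also present as cloning-vector leftovers.

The expression cassette is driven by the human cytomegalovirus immediate-early enhancer and promoter, followed by a T7 promoter that can serve for in vitro transcription or as a sequencing primer site. A short HA-coding segment, annotated as a fragment of a 3xHA tag and consistent in length with a single HA epitope, lies just upstream of the POLK open reading frame, and the transcript is terminated by the human growth hormone polyadenylation signal. A separate cassette uses the SV40 enhancer/early promoter to express the neomycin phosphotransferase gene, ending in an SV40 polyadenylation signal, which allows G418 selection of stably transfected cells. A non-functional fragment of the ble gene sits between them.

POLK is a Y-family translesion synthesis polymerase that lacks proofreading activity and bypasses lesions that stall replicative polymerases. The HA tag allows detection or immunoprecipitation of the expressed protein, and the associated publication concerns interactions between RAD23A/B and Y-family polymerases, suggesting use in protein interaction studies in transfected human cells.
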