Addgene plasmid #201584: pCMV6-AN-HA_WT POLK
Purpose: Expresses human DNA polymerase kappa with an N-terminal HA tag in mammalian cells
Depositing lab: Roger Woodgate. Depositing organization: National Institute of Child Health and Human Development (NICHD). Publication: A novel interaction between RAD23A/B and Y-family DNA polymerases. Ashton NW, Jaiswal N, Cestari Moreno N, Semenova IV, D'Orlando DA, Teatin Latancia M, McIntyre J, Woodgate R, Bezsonova I. J Mol Biol. 2023 Nov 5:168353. doi: 10.1016/j.jmb.2023.168353. PubMed 37935254.
Backbone
  Vector backbone: pCMV6-AN-HA
  Backbone manufacturer: Origene
  Total vector size (bp): 8534
  Vector type: Mammalian Expression
  Selectable markers: Neomycin (select with G418)
Growth in bacteria
  Bacterial resistance: Ampicillin, 100 μg/mL
  Growth temperature: 37°C
  Growth strain: DH5alpha
  Copy number: High Copy
Gene/Insert
  Gene/Insert name: Polymerase kappa
  Species: H. sapiens (human)
  Entrez Gene: POLK (a.k.a. DINB1, DINP, POLQ)
  Tag / fusion protein: HA (N terminal on backbone)
Terms and licenses: Academic/Nonprofit Terms; Industry Terms: Not Available to Industry
How to cite: pCMV6-AN-HA_WT POLK was a gift from Roger Woodgate (Addgene plasmid # 201584 ; http://n2t.net/addgene:201584 ; RRID:Addgene_201584)
